>Addgene plasmid #183848 | JBL6411 | addgene full sequence | sequence record 370981 | Addgene NGS Result
GAATTCTAAAGATCTTTGACAGCTAGCTCAGTCCTAGGTATAATACTAGTCCGTTCTCAACGGGGTGCCA
CGCGTACGCGTGCGCTGAGAAAATACCCGTCGAACCTGATCCGGATAACGCCGGCGAAGGGATTTGAGGC
TCCTAGTCCTTTGCCACTCTTTTTTGAGGTGCAAAGTGTTAAAAAAAATGAGCAAAGGAGAAGAACTTTT
CACTGGAGTTGTCCCAATTCTTGTTGAATTAGATGGTGATGTTAATGGGCACAAATTTTCTGTCCGTGGA
GAGGGTGAAGGTGATGCTACAAACGGAAAACTCACCCTTAAATTTATTTGCACTACTGGAAAACTACCTG
TTCCGTGGCCAACACTTGTCACTACTCTGACCTATGGTGTTCAATGCTTTTCCCGTTATCCGGATCACAT
GAAACGGCATGACTTTTTCAAGAGTGCCATGCCCGAAGGTTATGTACAGGAACGCACTATATCTTTCAAA
GATGACGGGACCTACAAGACGCGTGCTGAAGTCAAGTTTGAAGGTGATACCCTTGTTAATCGTATCGAGT
TAAAGGGTATTGATTTTAAAGAAGATGGAAACATTCTTGGACACAAACTCGAGTACAACTTTAACTCACA
CAATGTATACATCACGGCAGACAAACAAAAGAATGGAATCAAAGCTAACTTCAAAATTCGCCACAACGTT
GAAGATGGTTCCGTTCAACTAGCAGACCATTATCAACAAAATACTCCAATTGGCGATGGCCCTGTCCTTT
TACCAGACAACCATTACCTGTCGACACAATCTGTCCTTTCGAAAGATCCCAACGAAAAGCGTGACCACAT
GGTCCTTCTTGAGTTTGTAACTGCTGCTGGGATTACACATGGCATGGATGAGCTCTACAAATAAGGATCT
GAAGCTTGGGCCCGAACAAAAACTCATCTCAGAAGAGGATCTGAATAGCGCCGTCGACCATCATCATCAT
CATCATTGAGTTTAAACGGTCTCCAGCTTGGCTGTTTTGGCGGATGAGAGAAGATTTTCAGCCTGATACA
GATTAAATCAGAACGCAGAAGCGGTCTGATAAAACAGAATTTGCCTGGCGGCAGTAGCGCGGTGGTCCCA
CCTGACCCCATGCCGAACTCAGAAGTGAAACGCCGTAGCGCCGATGGTAGTGTGGGGTCTCCCCATGCGA
GAGTAGGGAACTGCCAGGCATCAAATAAAACGAAAGGCTCAGTAGAAAGACTGGGCCTTTCGTTTTATCT
GTTGTTTGTCGGTGAACTGGATCCTTACTCGAGTCTAGACTGCAGTTGATCGGGCACGTAAGAGGTTCCA
ACTTTCACCATAATGAAATAAGATCACTACCGGGCGTATTTTTTGAGTTATCGAGATTTTCAGGAGCTAA
GGAAGCTAAAATGGAGAAAAAAATCACTGGATATACCACCGTTGATATATCCCAATGGCATCGTAAAGAA
CATTTTGAGGCATTTCAGTCAGTTGCTCAATGTACCTATAACCAGACCGTTCAGCTGGATATTACGGCCT
TTTTAAAGACCGTAAAGAAAAATAAGCACAAGTTTTATCCGGCCTTTATTCACATTCTTGCCCGCCTGAT
GAATGCTCATCCGGAATTTCGTATGGCAATGAAAGACGGTGAGCTGGTGATATGGGATAGTGTTCACCCT
TGTTACACCGTTTTCCATGAGCAAACTGAAACGTTTTCATCGCTCTGGAGTGAATACCACGACGATTTCC
GGCAGTTTCTACACATATATTCGCAAGATGTGGCGTGTTACGGTGAAAACCTGGCCTATTTCCCTAAAGG
GTTTATTGAGAATATGTTTTTCGTCTCAGCCAATCCCTGGGTGAGTTTCACCAGTTTTGATTTAAACGTG
GCCAATATGGACAACTTCTTCGCCCCCGTTTTCACCATGGGCAAATATTATACGCAAGGCGACAAGGTGC
TGATGCCGCTGGCGATTCAGGTTCATCATGCCGTTTGTGATGGCTTCCATGTCGGCAGAATGCTTAATGA
ATTACAACAGTACTGCGATGAGTGGCAGGGCGGGGCGTAATTTGATATCGAGCTCGCTTGGACTCCTGTT
GATAGATCCAGTAATGACCTCAGAACTCCATCTGGATTTGTTCAGAACGCTCGGTTGCCGCCGGGCGTTT
TTTATTGGTGAGAATCCAAGCCTCCGATCAACGTCTCATTTTCGCCAAAAGTTGGCCCAGGGCTTCCCGG
TATCAACAGGGACACCAGGATTTATTTATTCTGCGAAGTGATCTTCCGTCACAGGTATTTATTCGGCGCA
AAGTGCGTCGGGTGATGCTGCCAACTTACTGATTTAGTGTATGATGGTGTTTTTGAGGTGCTCCAGTGGC
TTCTGTTTCTATCAGCTGTCCCTCCTGTTCAGCTACTGACGGGGTGGTGCGTAACGGCAAAAGCACCGCC
GGACATCAGCGCTAGCGGAGTGTATACTGGCTTACTATGTTGGCACTGATGAGGGTGTCAGTGAAGTGCT
TCATGTGGCAGGAGAAAAAAGGCTGCACCGGTGCGTCAGCAGAATATGTGATACAGGATATATTCCGCTT
CCTCGCTCACTGACTCGCTACGCTCGGTCGTTCGACTGCGGCGAGCGGAAATGGCTTACGAACGGGGCGG
AGATTTCCTGGAAGATGCCAGGAAGATACTTAACAGGGAAGTGAGAGGGCCGCGGCAAAGCCGTTTTTCC
ATAGGCTCCGCCCCCCTGACAAGCATCACGAAATCTGACGCTCAAATCAGTGGTGGCGAAACCCGACAGG
ACTATAAAGATACCAGGCGTTTCCCCCTGGCGGCTCCCTCGTGCGCTCTCCTGTTCCTGCCTTTCGGTTT
ACCGGTGTCATTCCGCTGTTATGGCCGCGTTTGTCTCATTCCACGCCTGACACTCAGTTCCGGGTAGGCA
GTTCGCTCCAAGCTGGACTGTATGCACGAACCCCCCGTTCAGTCCGACCGCTGCGCCTTATCCGGTAACT
ATCGTCTTGAGTCCAACCCGGAAAGACATGCAAAAGCACCACTGGCAGCAGCCACTGGTAATTGATTTAG
AGGAGTTAGTCTTGAAGTCATGCGCCGGTTAAGGCTAAACTGAAAGGACAAGTTTTGGTGACTGCGCTCC
TCCAAGCCAGTTACCTCGGTTCAAAGAGTTGGTAGCTCAGAGAACCTTCGAAAAACCGCCCTGCAAGGCG
GTTTTTTCGTTTTCAGAGCAAGAGATTACGCGCAGACCAAAACGATCTCAAGAAGATCATCTTATTAATC
AGATAAAATATTTCTAGATTTCAGTGCAATTTATCTCTTCAAATGTAGCACCTGAAGTCAGCCCCATACG
ATATAAGTTGTAATTCTCATGTTTGACAGCTTATCATCGATAAGCTTCCGATGGCGCGCCGAGAGGCTTT
ACACTTTATGCTTCCGGCT
Features (pLannotate 1.2.2; 14 found; start..end, strand, type, name):
     16..50      +  promoter       J23119(SpeI) promoter: bacterial promoter (Registry of Standard Biological Parts BBa J23119) modified to end with an SpeI site
     50..149     +  ncRNA          TPP: Accession: RF00059 - TPP riboswitch (THI element)
    188..901     +  CDS            Superfolder GFP: Superfolder GFP is a basic (constitutively fluorescent) green fluorescent protein published in 2005, derived from Aequorea victoria. It is reported to be a very rapidly-maturing weak dimer.
    969..986     +  CDS            capTEV™ (fragment): composite tag for in vivo biotinylation, TEV protease cleavage, and 6xHis tagging
   1093..1208    +  ncRNA          5S rRNA: Accession: RF00001 - 5S ribosomal RNA
   1212..1277    +  terminator     rrnB T1 terminator (fragment): transcription terminator T1 from the E. coli rrnB gene
   1313..1410    +  promoter       cat promoter: promoter of the E. coli cat gene encoding chloramphenicol acetyltransferase
   1411..2067    +  CDS            cat: CAT_ECOLX - Experimental evidence at protein level: Swiss-Prot protein existence level 1. This enzyme is an effector of chloramphenicol resistance in bacteria. From Escherichia coli. This protein is used as a marker in many commonly used cloning vectors, such as pACYC184.
   2091..2185    +  terminator     lambda t0 terminator: transcription terminator from phage lambda
   2321..2464    +  mobile_element IS1 (fragment): prokaryotic transposable element IS1
   2583..2638    -  rep_origin     RSF ori (fragment): Plasmids containing the RSF 1030 origin of replication can be propagated in E. coli cells that contain additional plasmids with compatible origins.
   2726..3271    -  rep_origin     p15A ori: Plasmids containing the medium-copy-number p15A origin of replication can be propagated in E. coli cells that contain a second plasmid with the ColE1 origin.
   3383..3407    +  promoter       tet promoter (fragment): E. coli promoter for tetracycline efflux protein gene
   3428..3449    +  promoter       lac UV5 promoter (fragment): E. coli lac promoter with an "up" mutation
