[The description below was written by a language model from this plasmid's Addgene catalogue record and pLannotate feature annotations shown in this document.]
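Description:
JBL6411 is a small (about 3.4 kb) bacterial expression plasmid built on a p15A backbone and used as a fluorescent reporter for riboswitch function in E. coli. It replicates from the p15A origin, listed in the catalogue as low copy, which is compatible with ColE1-type plasmids in the same cell. Selection is by chloramphenicol resistance, provided by a cat gene with its own promoter and followed by the lambda t0 terminator. The automated annotation also picks up short fragments of IS1, an RSF origin, and tet and lac UV5 promoters. These look like backbone remnants or partial sequence matches rather than functional parts.

The payload is a single transcription unit. The strong constitutive Anderson promoter J23119, in the version ending in a SpeI site, drives transcription directly into a mutant form of the E. coli thiB thiamine pyrophosphate (TPP) riboswitch, which sits upstream of a superfolder GFP coding sequence. Downstream lie a 5S rRNA segment and a partial rrnB T1 terminator, consistent with an rrnB-derived termination region, and a short hit to a composite affinity tag that is probably only a fragmentary match. The riboswitch carries a deletion of positions 95–99, which the depositor calls an "invader" deletion.

Because transcription is constitutive, changes in sfGFP fluorescence report regulation imposed by the riboswitch leader itself, and the associated study treats thiB as a translational riboswitch. The construct therefore appears intended for comparing this deletion variant with other riboswitch versions, to test how the removed segment contributes to TPP-dependent control of expression and to the intermediate RNA structure examined in that study.
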