Addgene plasmid #183848: JBL6411
Purpose: sfGFP reporter under the control of Mutant E. coli thiB TPP Riboswitch under the control of a Constitutive promoter
Depositing lab: Julius Lucks. Depositing organization: Northwestern University. Publication: A transient intermediate RNA structure underlies the regulatory function of the E. coli thiB TPP translational riboswitch. Berman KE, Steans R, Hertz LM, Lucks JB. RNA. 2023 Nov;29(11):1658-1672. doi: 10.1261/rna.079427.122. Epub 2023 Jul 7. PubMed 37419663.
Backbone
  Vector backbone: p15a
  Vector type: Bacterial Expression
Growth in bacteria
  Bacterial resistance: Chloramphenicol, 25 μg/mL
  Growth temperature: 37°C
  Growth strain: DH5alpha
  Copy number: Low Copy
Gene/Insert
  Gene/Insert name: E. coli thiB TPP Riboswitch delta95-99 regulated sfGFP
  Species: E. coli
  Promoter: J23119 - Anderson Promoter
  Cloning method: Gibson Cloning
Terms and licenses: Academic/Nonprofit Terms; Industry Terms: Not Available to Industry
Depositor comments: Spe1/J23119 Promoter + thiB TPP thiB E. coli Riboswitch Invader Del+ sfGFP
How to cite: JBL6411 was a gift from Julius Lucks (Addgene plasmid # 183848 ; http://n2t.net/addgene:183848 ; RRID:Addgene_183848)
